Addgene plasmid #185563: AAV-CMV-Cyp26a1
Purpose: AAV construct to ubiquitously express mouse Cyp26a1
Depositing lab: Connie Cepko. Depositing organization: Harvard Medical School. Publication: Retinoic acid signaling mediates peripheral cone photoreceptor survival in a mouse model of retina degeneration. Amamoto R, Wallick GK, Cepko CL. Elife. 2022 Mar 22;11. pii: 76389. doi: 10.7554/eLife.76389. PubMed 35315776.
Backbone
  Vector backbone: AAV
  Vector type: AAV
Growth in bacteria
  Bacterial resistance: Ampicillin, 100 μg/mL
  Growth temperature: 37°C
  Growth strain: NEB Stable
  Copy number: High Copy
Gene/Insert
  Gene/Insert name: Cyp26a1
  Species: M. musculus (mouse)
  Entrez Gene: Cyp26a1 (a.k.a. Cyp26, P450RA, P450RAI, RAH)
  Promoter: CMV
  Cloning method: Gibson Cloning
  Sequencing primers: 5′ aagaattccgcgggcccgggatccaATGGGGCTCCCGGC; 3′ gccctcgaggtcgacggtatcgataTCAGATATCTCCCTGGAAGTGGGT
Terms and licenses: Academic/Nonprofit Terms; Industry Terms: Not Available to Industry
How to cite: AAV-CMV-Cyp26a1 was a gift from Connie Cepko (Addgene plasmid # 185563 ; http://n2t.net/addgene:185563 ; RRID:Addgene_185563)
