[The description below was written by a language model from this plasmid's Addgene catalogue record and pLannotate feature annotations shown in this document.]
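Description:
AAV-CMV-Cyp26a1 is an adeno-associated virus transfer plasmid built to express mouse Cyp26a1 broadly in transduced mammalian cells. The expression cassette lies between two AAV2 inverted terminal repeats, which are the cis elements needed for replication and packaging of the intervening DNA into AAV particles when rep, cap and helper functions are supplied in trans. The record does not specify a capsid serotype. In bacteria the plasmid is maintained by a high-copy ColE1/pUC-type origin and selected with ampicillin through the bla gene. The backbone also carries an f1 phage origin with flanking M13 gene fragments, plus remnants of lacZα, lacI, bom and rop that appear to be non-functional leftovers from earlier vectors. A recombination-deficient strain is listed for propagation, consistent with the instability of ITRs.

Within the ITRs, the human CMV immediate-early enhancer and promoter drive transcription through a truncated human β-globin intron, which typically improves processing and expression of the transcript. This is followed by the full Cyp26a1 coding sequence, inserted by Gibson assembly, and a human β-globin polyadenylation signal. The short HBB matches flanking the insert are most likely β-globin exon sequence associated with the intron and poly(A) regions rather than fusion tags, and no epitope tag or reporter is annotated. Cyp26a1 encodes a cytochrome P450 monooxygenase that hydroxylates and so inactivates all-trans retinoic acid, so overexpressing it is a way to lower retinoic acid signalling in target tissue. The associated publication concerns retinoic acid signalling and cone photoreceptor survival in a mouse model of retinal degeneration. The depositor sequence and the repository's partial NGS sequence differ slightly in length, mainly around the f1 origin region, but show the same feature layout.
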