Features (pLannotate 1.2.2; 21 found; start..end, strand, type, name):
      3..136     -  repeat_region  AAV2 ITR: inverted terminal repeat of adeno-associated virus serotype 2 inverted
    188..231     -  rep_origin     SV40 ori (fragment): SV40 origin of replication
    313..692     +  enhancer       CMV enhancer: human cytomegalovirus immediate early enhancer
    693..896     +  promoter       CMV promoter: human cytomegalovirus (CMV) immediate early promoter
   1010..1485    +  intron         β-globin intron: internally truncated intron from human β-globin
   1489..1557    +  CDS            HBB (fragment): HBB_COLGU - Experimental evidence at transcript level: Swiss-Prot protein existence level 2. Involved in oxygen transport from the lung to the various peripheral tissues. From Colobus guereza (Mantled guereza) (Eastern black-and-white colobus monkey).
   1557..3047    +  CDS            Cyp26a1: CP26A_MOUSE - Also known as Cyp26, P450ra. Experimental evidence at protein level: Swiss-Prot protein existence level 1. A cytochrome P450 monooxygenase involved in the metabolism of all-trans retinoic acid (atRA), a signaling molecule that binds to retinoic acid receptors and regulates gene transcription. Mechanistically, uses molecular oxygen inserting one oxygen atom into a substrate, and reducing the second into a water molecule, with two electrons provided by NADPH via cytochrome P450 reductase (CPR; NADPH- ferrihemoprotein reductase). Catalyzes the hydroxylation of carbon hydrogen bonds
   3051..3074    +  misc_feature   MCS (fragment): pBluescript multiple cloning site
   3086..3160    +  CDS            HBB (fragment): HBB_PONPY - Experimental evidence at transcript level: Swiss-Prot protein existence level 2. Involved in oxygen transport from the lung to the various peripheral tissues. From Pongo pygmaeus (Bornean orangutan).
   3164..3558    +  polyA_signal   β-globin poly(A): human β-globin polyadenylation signal
   3913..4040    +  repeat_region  AAV2 ITR (fragment): inverted terminal repeat of adeno-associated virus serotype 2 inverted
   4038..4110    +  CDS            lacZα (fragment): LacZα fragment of β-galactosidase; lacZ fragment
   4119..4472    +  CDS            M13 gene IV (fragment) (sequence partly withheld): pIV; IV; phage assembly
   4460..4915    +  rep_origin     f1 ori (sequence partly withheld): f1 bacteriophage origin of replication; arrow indicates direction of (+) strand synthesis
   4978..5381    +  CDS            M13 gene II (fragment) (sequence partly withheld): pII; II; replication
   5388..5487    -  misc_feature   bom (fragment): basis of mobility region from pBR322
   5589..5624    -  CDS            rop (fragment): Rop protein, which maintains plasmids at low copy number; rop
   5719..5823    +  promoter       AmpR promoter: bla
   5824..6684    +  CDS            AmpR: β-lactamase; bla; confers resistance to ampicillin, carbenicillin, and related antibiotics
   6855..7443    +  rep_origin     ori: high-copy-number ColE1/pMB1/pBR322/pUC origin of replication
   7626..4       +  CDS            lacI (fragment) (across the origin): lac repressor; lacI; The lac repressor binds to the lac operator to inhibit transcription in E. coli. This inhibition can be relieved by adding lactose or isopropyl-β-D-thiogalactopyranoside (IPTG).
>Addgene plasmid #185563 | AAV-CMV-Cyp26a1 | depositor full sequence | sequence record 360102 | AAV-CMV-Cyp26a1 sequence 7676 bps
CAGCAGCTGCGCGCTCGCTCGCTCACTGAGGCCGCCCGGGCAAAGCCCGGGCGTCGGGCGACCTTTGGTC
GCCCGGCCTCAGTGAGCGAGCGAGCGCGCAGAGAGGGAGTGGCCAACTCCATCACTAGGGGTTCCTTGTA
GTTAATGATTAACCCGCCATGCTACTTATCTACGTAGCCATGCTCTAGCGGCCTCGGCCTCTGCATAAAT
AAAAAAAATTAGTCAGCCATGAGCTTGGCCCATTGCATACGTTGTATCCATATCATAATATGTACATTTA
TATTGGCTCATGTCCAACATTACCGCCATGTTGACATTGATTATTGACTAGTTATTAATAGTAATCAATT
ACGGGGTCATTAGTTCATAGCCCATATATGGAGTTCCGCGTTACATAACTTACGGTAAATGGCCCGCCTG
GCTGACCGCCCAACGACCCCCGCCCATTGACGTCAATAATGACGTATGTTCCCATAGTAACGCCAATAGG
GACTTTCCATTGACGTCAATGGGTGGAGTATTTACGGTAAACTGCCCACTTGGCAGTACATCAAGTGTAT
CATATGCCAAGTACGCCCCCTATTGACGTCAATGACGGTAAATGGCCCGCCTGGCATTATGCCCAGTACA
TGACCTTATGGGACTTTCCTACTTGGCAGTACATCTACGTATTAGTCATCGCTATTACCATGGTGATGCG
GTTTTGGCAGTACATCAATGGGCGTGGATAGCGGTTTGACTCACGGGGATTTCCAAGTCTCCACCCCATT
GACGTCAATGGGAGTTTGTTTTGGCACCAAAATCAACGGGACTTTCCAAAATGTCGTAACAACTCCGCCC
CATTGACGCAAATGGGCGGTAGGCGTGTACGGTGGGAGGTCTATATAAGCAGAGCTCGTTTAGTGAACCG
TCAGATCGCCTGGAGACGCCATCCACGCTGTTTTGACCTCCATAGAAGACACCGGGACCGATCCAGCCTC
CCCTCGAAGCTGATCCTGAGAACTTCAGGGTGAGTCTATGGGACCCTTGATGTTTTCTTTCCCCTTCTTT
TCTATGGTTAAGTTCATGTCATAGGAAGGGGAGAAGTAACAGGGTACACATATTGACCAAATCAGGGTAA
TTTTGCATTTGTAATTTTAAAAAATGCTTTCTTCTTTTAATATACTTTTTTGTTTATCTTATTTCTAATA
CTTTCCCTAATCTCTTTCTTTCAGGGCAATAATGATACAATGTATCATGCCTCTTTGCACCATTCTAAAG
AATAACAGTGATAATTTCTGGGTTAAGGCAATAGCAATATTTCTGCATATAAATATTTCTGCATATAAAT
TGTAACTGATGTAAGAGGTTTCATATTGCTAATAGCAGCTACAATCCAGCTACCATTCTGCTTTTATTTT
ATGGTTGGGATAAGGCTGGATTATTCTGAGTCCAAGCTAGGCCCTTTTGCTAATCATGTTCATACCTCTT
ATCTTCCTCCCACAGCTCCTGGGCAACGTGCTGGTCTGTGTGCTGGCCCATCACTTTGGCAAAGAATTCC
GCGGGCCCGGGATCCAATGGGGCTCCCGGCGCTGCTGGCCAGTGCGCTCTGCACCTTCGTGCTGCCGCTG
CTGCTCTTCCTGGCGGCGCTCAAGCTCTGGGACCTGTACTGTGTGAGCAGCCGCGATCGCAGCTGCGCCC
TCCCCTTGCCCCCCGGTACCATGGGCTTCCCATTCTTTGGGGAAACATTGCAGATGGTGCTTCAGCGGAG
GAAGTTTCTGCAGATGAAGCGCAGGAAATACGGCTTCATCTACAAGACGCATCTGTTTGGGCGGCCCACG
GTGCGGGTGATGGGCGCGGATAATGTGCGGCGCATCTTGCTGGGAGAGCACCGGTTGGTGTCGGTGCACT
GGCCCGCGTCGGTGCGCACCATCCTGGGCGCTGGCTGCCTCTCCAACCTGCACGATTCCTCGCACAAGCA
GCGAAAGAAGGTGATTATGCAGGCCTTCAGCCGCGAGGCACTCCAGTGCTACGTGCCCGTGATCGCTGAG
GAAGTCAGCAGTTGTCTGGAGCAGTGGCTAAGCTGCGGCGAGCGCGGCCTCCTGGTCTACCCCGAGGTGA
AGCGCCTCATGTTCCGCATCGCCATGCGCATCCTGCTGGGCTGCGAGCCGGGTCCAGCGGGCGGCGGGGA
GGACGAGCAGCAGCTCGTGGAGGCTTTCGAGGAGATGACCCGCAATCTCTTCTCTCTTCCCATTGACGTG
CCCTTTAGCGGCCTGTACCGGGGCGTGAAGGCGCGGAACCTTATACACGCGCGCATCGAGGAGAACATTC
GCGCCAAGATCCGCCGGCTTCAGGCTACAGAGCCGGATGGGGGTTGCAAGGACGCGCTGCAGCTCCTGAT
TGAGCACTCGTGGGAGAGGGGAGAGAGGCTGGATATGCAGGCACTAAAACAATCGTCAACAGAGCTCCTC
TTTGGTGGTCATGAAACTACAGCCAGTGCTGCGACGTCACTGATCACTTACCTAGGACTCTACCCACATG
TCCTCCAGAAAGTTCGAGAAGAGATAAAGAGCAAGGGCTTACTTTGCAAGAGCAATCAAGACAACAAGTT
AGACATGGAAACTTTGGAACAGCTTAAATACACTGGGTGTGTCATTAAGGAGACCCTGCGATTGAATCCT
CCGGTTCCAGGAGGGTTTCGGGTTGCTCTGAAGACTTTTGAGCTGAATGGATACCAGATCCCCAAGGGCT
GGAATGTTATTTACAGTATCTGTGACACCCACGATGTGGCAGATATCTTCACTAACAAGGAGGAATTTAA
TCCCGACCGCTTTATAGTGCCTCATCCAGAGGATGCTTCCCGGTTCAGCTTCATTCCATTTGGAGGAGGC
CTTCGGAGCTGTGTAGGCAAAGAGTTTGCAAAAATTCTTCTTAAGATATTTACAGTGGAGCTGGCTAGGC
ACTGTGATTGGCAGCTTCTAAATGGACCTCCTACAATGAAGACAAGCCCCACTGTGTACCCTGTGGACAA
TCTCCCTGCAAGATTTACCCACTTCCAGGGAGATATCTGATATCGATACCGTCGACCTCGAGGGCCCAGA
TCTAATTCACCCCACCAGTGCAGGCTGCCTATCAGAAAGTGGTGGCTGGTGTGGCTAATGCCCTGGCCCA
CAAGTATCACTAAGCTCGCTTTCTTGCTGTCCAATTTCTATTAAAGGTTCCTTTGTTCCCTAAGTCCAAC
TACTAAACTGGGGGATATTATGAAGGGCCTTGAGCATCTGGATTCTGCCTAATAAAAAACATTTATTTTC
ATTGCAATGATGTATTTAAATTATTTCTGAATATTTTACTAAAAAGGGAATGTGGGAGGTCAGTGCATTT
AAAACATAAAGAAATGAAGAGCTAGTTCAAACCTTGGGAAAATACACTATATCTTAAACTCCATGAAAGA
AGGTGAGGCTGCAAACAGCTAATGCACATTGGCAACAGCCCCTGATGCCTATGCCTTATTCATCCCTCAG
AAAAGGATTCAAGTAGAGGCTTGATTTGGAGGTTAAAGTTTTGCTATGCTGTATTTTACATTACTTATTG
TTTTAGCTGTCCTCATGAATGTCTTTTCACTACCCATTTGCTTATCCTGCATCTCTCAGCCTTGACTCCA
CTCAGTTCTCTTGCTTAGAGATACCACCTTTCCCCTGAAGTGTTCCTTCCATGTTTTACGGCGAGATGGT
TTCTCCTCGCCTGGCCACTCAGCCTTAGTTGTCTCTGTTGTCTTATAGAGGTCTACTTGAAGAAGGAAAA
ACAGGGGGCATGGTTTGACTGTCCTGTGAGCCCTTCTTCCCTGCCTCCCCCACTCACAGTGACCCGGAAT
CCCTCGACATCTAGAGCATGGCTACGTAGATAAGTAGCATGGCGGGTTAATCATTAACTACAAGGAACCC
CTAGTGATGGAGTTGGCCACTCCCTCTCTGCGCGCTCGCTCGCTCACTGAGGCCGGGCGACCAAAGGTCG
CCCGACGCCCGGGCTTTGCCCGGGCGGCCTCAGTGAGCGAGCGAGCGCGCCAGCTGGCGTAATAGCGAAG
AGGCCCGCACCGATCGCCCTTCCCAACAGTTGCGCAGCCTGAATGGCGAATGGAATTCCAGACGATTGAG
CGTCAAAATGTAGGTATTTCCATGAGCGTTTTTCCT
[38 nt withheld, positions 4167-4204]
C
[378 nt withheld, positions 4206-4583]
C
[91 nt withheld, positions 4585-4675]
A
[49 nt withheld, positions 4677-4725]
CCTTTGACGTTGGAGTCCACGTTCTTT
[37 nt withheld, positions 4753-4789]
ACCCTATCTCGGTCTATTCTTTTGATTTATAAGGGATTTTGCCGATTTCGGCCTATTGGTTAAAAAATGA
GCTGATTTAACAAAAATTTAACGCGAATTTTAACAAAAT
[37 nt withheld, positions 4899-4935]
T
[100 nt withheld, positions 4937-5036]
CTCAGGCAATGACCTGATAGCCTTTGTAG
[69 nt withheld, positions 5066-5134]
T
[44 nt withheld, positions 5136-5179]
ACCTACACATTACTCA
[44 nt withheld, positions 5196-5239]
TTGCGTTGAAATAAAGGCTTCTCCC
[83 nt withheld, positions 5265-5347]
TTCTTTGCCTTGCCTGTATGATTTATTGGATGTTGGAATTCCTGATGCGGTATTTTCTCCTTACGCATCT
GTGCGGTATTTCACACCGCATATGGTGCACTCTCAGTACAATCTGCTCTGATGCCGCATAGTTAAGCCAG
CCCCGACACCCGCCAACACCCGCTGACGCGCCCTGACGGGCTTGTCTGCTCCCGGCATCCGCTTACAGAC
AAGCTGTGACCGTCTCCGGGAGCTGCATGTGTCAGAGGTTTTCACCGTCATCACCGAAACGCGCGAGACG
AAAGGGCCTCGTGATACGCCTATTTTTATAGGTTAATGTCATGATAATAATGGTTTCTTAGACGTCAGGT
GGCACTTTTCGGGGAAATGTGCGCGGAACCCCTATTTGTTTATTTTTCTAAATACATTCAAATATGTATC
CGCTCATGAGACAATAACCCTGATAAATGCTTCAATAATATTGAAAAAGGAAGAGTATGAGTATTCAACA
TTTCCGTGTCGCCCTTATTCCCTTTTTTGCGGCATTTTGCCTTCCTGTTTTTGCTCACCCAGAAACGCTG
GTGAAAGTAAAAGATGCTGAAGATCAGTTGGGTGCACGAGTGGGTTACATCGAACTGGATCTCAACAGCG
GTAAGATCCTTGAGAGTTTTCGCCCCGAAGAACGTTTTCCAATGATGAGCACTTTTAAAGTTCTGCTATG
TGGCGCGGTATTATCCCGTATTGACGCCGGGCAAGAGCAACTCGGTCGCCGCATACACTATTCTCAGAAT
GACTTGGTTGAGTACTCACCAGTCACAGAAAAGCATCTTACGGATGGCATGACAGTAAGAGAATTATGCA
GTGCTGCCATAACCATGAGTGATAACACTGCGGCCAACTTACTTCTGACAACGATCGGAGGACCGAAGGA
GCTAACCGCTTTTTTGCACAACATGGGGGATCATGTAACTCGCCTTGATCGTTGGGAACCGGAGCTGAAT
GAAGCCATACCAAACGACGAGCGTGACACCACGATGCCTGTAGCAATGGCAACAACGTTGCGCAAACTAT
TAACTGGCGAACTACTTACTCTAGCTTCCCGGCAACAATTAATAGACTGGATGGAGGCGGATAAAGTTGC
AGGACCACTTCTGCGCTCGGCCCTTCCGGCTGGCTGGTTTATTGCTGATAAATCTGGAGCCGGTGAGCGT
GGGTCTCGCGGTATCATTGCAGCACTGGGGCCAGATGGTAAGCCCTCCCGTATCGTAGTTATCTACACGA
CGGGGAGTCAGGCAACTATGGATGAACGAAATAGACAGATCGCTGAGATAGGTGCCTCACTGATTAAGCA
TTGGTAACTGTCAGACCAAGTTTACTCATATATACTTTAGATTGATTTAAAACTTCATTTTTAATTTAAA
AGGATCTAGGTGAAGATCCTTTTTGATAATCTCATGACCAAAATCCCTTAACGTGAGTTTTCGTTCCACT
GAGCGTCAGACCCCGTAGAAAAGATCAAAGGATCTTCTTGAGATCCTTTTTTTCTGCGCGTAATCTGCTG
CTTGCAAACAAAAAAACCACCGCTACCAGCGGTGGTTTGTTTGCCGGATCAAGAGCTACCAACTCTTTTT
CCGAAGGTAACTGGCTTCAGCAGAGCGCAGATACCAAATACTGTCCTTCTAGTGTAGCCGTAGTTAGGCC
ACCACTTCAAGAACTCTGTAGCACCGCCTACATACCTCGCTCTGCTAATCCTGTTACCAGTGGCTGCTGC
CAGTGGCGATAAGTCGTGTCTTACCGGGTTGGACTCAAGACGATAGTTACCGGATAAGGCGCAGCGGTCG
GGCTGAACGGGGGGTTCGTGCACACAGCCCAGCTTGGAGCGAACGACCTACACCGAACTGAGATACCTAC
AGCGTGAGCTATGAGAAAGCGCCACGCTTCCCGAAGGGAGAAAGGCGGACAGGTATCCGGTAAGCGGCAG
GGTCGGAACAGGAGAGCGCACGAGGGAGCTTCCAGGGGGAAACGCCTGGTATCTTTATAGTCCTGTCGGG
TTTCGCCACCTCTGACTTGAGCGTCGATTTTTGTGATGCTCGTCAGGGGGGCGGAGCCTATGGAAAAACG
CCAGCAACGCGGCCTTTTTACGGTTCCTGGCCTTTTGCTGGCCTTTTGCTCACATGTTCTTTCCTGCGTT
ATCCCCTGATTCTGTGGATAACCGTATTACCGCCTTTGAGTGAGCTGATACCGCTCGCCGCAGCCGAACG
ACCGAGCGCAGCGAGTCAGTGAGCGAGGAAGCGGAAGAGCGCCCAATACGCAAACCGCCTCTCCCCGCGC
GTTGGCCGATTCATTAATG
