Features (pLannotate 1.2.2; 21 found; start..end, strand, type, name):
      3..136     -  repeat_region  AAV2 ITR: inverted terminal repeat of adeno-associated virus serotype 2 inverted
    188..231     -  rep_origin     SV40 ori (fragment): SV40 origin of replication
    313..692     +  enhancer       CMV enhancer: human cytomegalovirus immediate early enhancer
    693..896     +  promoter       CMV promoter: human cytomegalovirus (CMV) immediate early promoter
   1010..1485    +  intron         β-globin intron: internally truncated intron from human β-globin
   1489..1557    +  CDS            HBB (fragment): HBB_COLGU - Experimental evidence at transcript level: Swiss-Prot protein existence level 2. Involved in oxygen transport from the lung to the various peripheral tissues. From Colobus guereza (Mantled guereza) (Eastern black-and-white colobus monkey).
   1557..3047    +  CDS            Cyp26a1: CP26A_MOUSE - Also known as Cyp26, P450ra. Experimental evidence at protein level: Swiss-Prot protein existence level 1. A cytochrome P450 monooxygenase involved in the metabolism of all-trans retinoic acid (atRA), a signaling molecule that binds to retinoic acid receptors and regulates gene transcription. Mechanistically, uses molecular oxygen inserting one oxygen atom into a substrate, and reducing the second into a water molecule, with two electrons provided by NADPH via cytochrome P450 reductase (CPR; NADPH- ferrihemoprotein reductase). Catalyzes the hydroxylation of carbon hydrogen bonds
   3051..3074    +  misc_feature   MCS (fragment): pBluescript multiple cloning site
   3086..3160    +  CDS            HBB (fragment): HBB_PONPY - Experimental evidence at transcript level: Swiss-Prot protein existence level 2. Involved in oxygen transport from the lung to the various peripheral tissues. From Pongo pygmaeus (Bornean orangutan).
   3164..3558    +  polyA_signal   β-globin poly(A): human β-globin polyadenylation signal
   3913..4045    +  repeat_region  AAV2 ITR (fragment): inverted terminal repeat of adeno-associated virus serotype 2 inverted
   4040..4109    +  CDS            lacZα (fragment): LacZα fragment of β-galactosidase; lacZ fragment
   4120..4425    +  CDS            M13 gene IV (fragment) (sequence partly withheld): pIV; IV; phage assembly
   4413..4841    +  rep_origin     f1 ori (sequence partly withheld): f1 bacteriophage origin of replication; arrow indicates direction of (+) strand synthesis
   4931..5334    +  CDS            M13 gene II (fragment) (sequence partly withheld): pII; II; replication
   5342..5441    -  misc_feature   bom (fragment): basis of mobility region from pBR322
   5543..5578    -  CDS            rop (fragment): Rop protein, which maintains plasmids at low copy number; rop
   5673..5777    +  promoter       AmpR promoter: bla
   5778..6638    +  CDS            AmpR: β-lactamase; bla; confers resistance to ampicillin, carbenicillin, and related antibiotics
   6809..7397    +  rep_origin     ori: high-copy-number ColE1/pMB1/pBR322/pUC origin of replication
   7580..7630    +  CDS            lacI (fragment): lac repressor; lacI; The lac repressor binds to the lac operator to inhibit transcription in E. coli. This inhibition can be relieved by adding lactose or isopropyl-β-D-thiogalactopyranoside (IPTG).
>Addgene plasmid #185563 | AAV-CMV-Cyp26a1 | addgene full sequence | sequence record 365052 | Addgene Partial NGS Result
AKGCAGCTGCGCGCTCGCTCGCTCACTGAGGCCGCCCGGGCAAAGCCCGGGCGTCGGGCGACCTTTGGTC
GCCCGGCCTCAGTGAGCGAGCGAGCGCGCAGAGAGGGAGTGGCCAACTCCATCACTAGGGGTTCCTTGTA
GTTAATGATTAACCCGCCATGCTACTTATCTACGTAGCCATGCTCTAGCGGCCTCGGCCTCTGCATAAAT
AAAAAAAATTAGTCAGCCATGAGCTTGGCCCATTGCATACGTTGTATCCATATCATAATATGTACATTTA
TATTGGCTCATGTCCAACATTACCGCCATGTTGACATTGATTATTGACTAGTTATTAATAGTAATCAATT
ACGGGGTCATTAGTTCATAGCCCATATATGGAGTTCCGCGTTACATAACTTACGGTAAATGGCCCGCCTG
GCTGACCGCCCAACGACCCCCGCCCATTGACGTCAATAATGACGTATGTTCCCATAGTAACGCCAATAGG
GACTTTCCATTGACGTCAATGGGTGGAGTATTTACGGTAAACTGCCCACTTGGCAGTACATCAAGTGTAT
CATATGCCAAGTACGCCCCCTATTGACGTCAATGACGGTAAATGGCCCGCCTGGCATTATGCCCAGTACA
TGACCTTATGGGACTTTCCTACTTGGCAGTACATCTACGTATTAGTCATCGCTATTACCATGGTGATGCG
GTTTTGGCAGTACATCAATGGGCGTGGATAGCGGTTTGACTCACGGGGATTTCCAAGTCTCCACCCCATT
GACGTCAATGGGAGTTTGTTTTGGCACCAAAATCAACGGGACTTTCCAAAATGTCGTAACAACTCCGCCC
CATTGACGCAAATGGGCGGTAGGCGTGTACGGTGGGAGGTCTATATAAGCAGAGCTCGTTTAGTGAACCG
TCAGATCGCCTGGAGACGCCATCCACGCTGTTTTGACCTCCATAGAAGACACCGGGACCGATCCAGCCTC
CCCTCGAAGCTGATCCTGAGAACTTCAGGGTGAGTCTATGGGACCCTTGATGTTTTCTTTCCCCTTCTTT
TCTATGGTTAAGTTCATGTCATAGGAAGGGGAGAAGTAACAGGGTACACATATTGACCAAATCAGGGTAA
TTTTGCATTTGTAATTTTAAAAAATGCTTTCTTCTTTTAATATACTTTTTTGTTTATCTTATTTCTAATA
CTTTCCCTAATCTCTTTCTTTCAGGGCAATAATGATACAATGTATCATGCCTCTTTGCACCATTCTAAAG
AATAACAGTGATAATTTCTGGGTTAAGGCAATAGCAATATTTCTGCATATAAATATTTCTGCATATAAAT
TGTAACTGATGTAAGAGGTTTCATATTGCTAATAGCAGCTACAATCCAGCTACCATTCTGCTTTTATTTT
ATGGTTGGGATAAGGCTGGATTATTCTGAGTCCAAGCTAGGCCCTTTTGCTAATCATGTTCATACCTCTT
ATCTTCCTCCCACAGCTCCTGGGCAACGTGCTGGTCTGTGTGCTGGCCCATCACTTTGGCAAAGAATTCC
GCGGGCCCGGGATCCAATGGGGCTCCCGGCGCTGCTGGCCAGTGCGCTCTGCACCTTCGTGCTGCCGCTG
CTGCTCTTCCTGGCGGCGCTCAAGCTCTGGGACCTGTACTGTGTGAGCAGCCGCGATCGCAGCTGCGCCC
TCCCCTTGCCCCCCGGTACCATGGGCTTCCCATTCTTTGGGGAAACATTGCAGATGGTGCTTCAGCGGAG
GAAGTTTCTGCAGATGAAGCGCAGGAAATACGGCTTCATCTACAAGACGCATCTGTTTGGGCGGCCCACG
GTGCGGGTGATGGGCGCGGATAATGTGCGGCGCATCTTGCTGGGAGAGCACCGGTTGGTGTCGGTGCACT
GGCCCGCGTCGGTGCGCACCATCCTGGGCGCTGGCTGCCTCTCCAACCTGCACGATTCCTCGCACAAGCA
GCGAAAGAAGGTGATTATGCAGGCCTTCAGCCGCGAGGCACTCCAGTGCTACGTGCCCGTGATCGCTGAG
GAAGTCAGCAGTTGTCTGGAGCAGTGGCTAAGCTGCGGCGAGCGCGGCCTCCTGGTCTACCCCGAGGTGA
AGCGCCTCATGTTCCGCATCGCCATGCGCATCCTGCTGGGCTGCGAGCCGGGTCCAGCGGGCGGCGGGGA
GGACGAGCAGCAGCTCGTGGAGGCTTTCGAGGAGATGACCCGCAATCTCTTCTCTCTTCCCATTGACGTG
CCCTTTAGCGGCCTGTACCGGGGCGTGAAGGCGCGGAACCTTATACACGCGCGCATCGAGGAGAACATTC
GCGCCAAGATCCGCCGGCTTCAGGCTACAGAGCCGGATGGGGGTTGCAAGGACGCGCTGCAGCTCCTGAT
TGAGCACTCGTGGGAGAGGGGAGAGAGGCTGGATATGCAGGCACTAAAACAATCGTCAACAGAGCTCCTC
TTTGGTGGTCATGAAACTACAGCCAGTGCTGCGACGTCACTGATCACTTACCTAGGACTCTACCCACATG
TCCTCCAGAAAGTTCGAGAAGAGATAAAGAGCAAGGGCTTACTTTGCAAGAGCAATCAAGACAACAAGTT
AGACATGGAAACTTTGGAACAGCTTAAATACACTGGGTGTGTCATTAAGGAGACCCTGCGATTGAATCCT
CCGGTTCCAGGAGGGTTTCGGGTTGCTCTGAAGACTTTTGAGCTGAATGGATACCAGATCCCCAAGGGCT
GGAATGTTATTTACAGTATCTGTGACACCCACGATGTGGCAGATATCTTCACTAACAAGGAGGAATTTAA
TCCCGACCGCTTTATAGTGCCTCATCCAGAGGATGCTTCCCGGTTCAGCTTCATTCCATTTGGAGGAGGC
CTTCGGAGCTGTGTAGGCAAAGAGTTTGCAAAAATTCTTCTTAAGATATTTACAGTGGAGCTGGCTAGGC
ACTGTGATTGGCAGCTTCTAAATGGACCTCCTACAATGAAGACAAGCCCCACTGTGTACCCTGTGGACAA
TCTCCCTGCAAGATTTACCCACTTCCAGGGAGATATCTGATATCGATACCGTCGACCTCGAGGGCCCAGA
TCTAATTCACCCCACCAGTGCAGGCTGCCTATCAGAAAGTGGTGGCTGGTGTGGCTAATGCCCTGGCCCA
CAAGTATCACTAAGCTCGCTTTCTTGCTGTCCAATTTCTATTAAAGGTTCCTTTGTTCCCTAAGTCCAAC
TACTAAACTGGGGGATATTATGAAGGGCCTTGAGCATCTGGATTCTGCCTAATAAAAAACATTTATTTTC
ATTGCAATGATGTATTTAAATTATTTCTGAATATTTTACTAAAAAGGGAATGTGGGAGGTCAGTGCATTT
AAAACATAAAGAAATGAAGAGCTAGTTCAAACCTTGGGAAAATACACTATATCTTAAACTCCATGAAAGA
AGGTGAGGCTGCAAACAGCTAATGCACATTGGCAACAGCCCCTGATGCCTATGCCTTATTCATCCCTCAG
AAAAGGATTCAAGTAGAGGCTTGATTTGGAGGTTAAAGTTTTGCTATGCTGTATTTTACATTACTTATTG
TTTTAGCTGTCCTCATGAATGTCTTTTCACTACCCATTTGCTTATCCTGCATCTCTCAGCCTTGACTCCA
CTCAGTTCTCTTGCTTAGAGATACCACCTTTCCCCTGAAGTGTTCCTTCCATGTTTTACGGCGAGATGGT
TTCTCCTCGCCTGGCCACTCAGCCTTAGTTGTCTCTGTTGTCTTATAGAGGTCTACTTGAAGAAGGAAAA
ACAGGGGGCATGGTTTGACTGTCCTGTGAGCCCTTCTTCCCTGCCTCCCCCACTCACAGTGACCCGGAAT
CCCTCGACATCTAGAGCATGGCTACGTAGATAAGTAGCATGGCGGGTTAATCATTAACTACAAGGAACCC
CTAGTGATGGAGTTGGCCACTCCCTCTCTGCGCGCTCGCTCGCTCACTGAGGCCGGGCGACCAAAGGTCG
CCCGACGCCCGGGCTTTGCCCGGGCGGCCTCAGTGAGCGAGCGAGCGCGCAGCTGGCGTAATAGCGAAGA
GGCCCGCACCGATCGCCCTTCCCAACAGTTGCGCAGCCTGAATGGCGAATGGCGATTCC
[38 nt withheld, positions 4120-4157]
C
[378 nt withheld, positions 4159-4536]
C
[91 nt withheld, positions 4538-4628]
A
[49 nt withheld, positions 4630-4678]
CCTTTGACGTTGGAGTCCACGTTCTTT
[37 nt withheld, positions 4706-4742]
ACCCTATCTCGGTCTATTCTTTTGATTTATAAGGGATTTTGCCGATTTCGGCCTATTGGTTAAAAAATGA
GCTGATTTAACAAAAATTTAACGCGAATTTTAACAAAATATTAACGCTTACAATTTAAATATTTGCTTAT
ACAATCT
[100 nt withheld, positions 4890-4989]
CTCAGGCAATGACCTGATAGCCTTTGTAG
[69 nt withheld, positions 5019-5087]
T
[44 nt withheld, positions 5089-5132]
ACCTACACATTACTCA
[44 nt withheld, positions 5149-5192]
TTGCGTTGAAATAAAGGCTTCTCCC
[83 nt withheld, positions 5218-5300]
TTCTTTGCCTTGCCTGTATGATTTATTGGATGTTGGAATCGCCTGATGCGGTATTTTCTCCTTACGCATC
TGTGCGGTATTTCACACCGCATATGGTGCACTCTCAGTACAATCTGCTCTGATGCCGCATAGTTAAGCCA
GCCCCGACACCCGCCAACACCCGCTGACGCGCCCTGACGGGCTTGTCTGCTCCCGGCATCCGCTTACAGA
CAAGCTGTGACCGTCTCCGGGAGCTGCATGTGTCAGAGGTTTTCACCGTCATCACCGAAACGCGCGAGAC
GAAAGGGCCTCGTGATACGCCTATTTTTATAGGTTAATGTCATGATAATAATGGTTTCTTAGACGTCAGG
TGGCACTTTTCGGGGAAATGTGCGCGGAACCCCTATTTGTTTATTTTTCTAAATACATTCAAATATGTAT
CCGCTCATGAGACAATAACCCTGATAAATGCTTCAATAATATTGAAAAAGGAAGAGTATGAGTATTCAAC
ATTTCCGTGTCGCCCTTATTCCCTTTTTTGCGGCATTTTGCCTTCCTGTTTTTGCTCACCCAGAAACGCT
GGTGAAAGTAAAAGATGCTGAAGATCAGTTGGGTGCACGAGTGGGTTACATCGAACTGGATCTCAACAGC
GGTAAGATCCTTGAGAGTTTTCGCCCCGAAGAACGTTTTCCAATGATGAGCACTTTTAAAGTTCTGCTAT
GTGGCGCGGTATTATCCCGTATTGACGCCGGGCAAGAGCAACTCGGTCGCCGCATACACTATTCTCAGAA
TGACTTGGTTGAGTACTCACCAGTCACAGAAAAGCATCTTACGGATGGCATGACAGTAAGAGAATTATGC
AGTGCTGCCATAACCATGAGTGATAACACTGCGGCCAACTTACTTCTGACAACGATCGGAGGACCGAAGG
AGCTAACCGCTTTTTTGCACAACATGGGGGATCATGTAACTCGCCTTGATCGTTGGGAACCGGAGCTGAA
TGAAGCCATACCAAACGACGAGCGTGACACCACGATGCCTGTAGCAATGGCAACAACGTTGCGCAAACTA
TTAACTGGCGAACTACTTACTCTAGCTTCCCGGCAACAATTAATAGACTGGATGGAGGCGGATAAAGTTG
CAGGACCACTTCTGCGCTCGGCCCTTCCGGCTGGCTGGTTTATTGCTGATAAATCTGGAGCCGGTGAGCG
TGGGTCTCGCGGTATCATTGCAGCACTGGGGCCAGATGGTAAGCCCTCCCGTATCGTAGTTATCTACACG
ACGGGGAGTCAGGCAACTATGGATGAACGAAATAGACAGATCGCTGAGATAGGTGCCTCACTGATTAAGC
ATTGGTAACTGTCAGACCAAGTTTACTCATATATACTTTAGATTGATTTAAAACTTCATTTTTAATTTAA
AAGGATCTAGGTGAAGATCCTTTTTGATAATCTCATGACCAAAATCCCTTAACGTGAGTTTTCGTTCCAC
TGAGCGTCAGACCCCGTAGAAAAGATCAAAGGATCTTCTTGAGATCCTTTTTTTCTGCGCGTAATCTGCT
GCTTGCAAACAAAAAAACCACCGCTACCAGCGGTGGTTTGTTTGCCGGATCAAGAGCTACCAACTCTTTT
TCCGAAGGTAACTGGCTTCAGCAGAGCGCAGATACCAAATACTGTTCTTCTAGTGTAGCCGTAGTTAGGC
CACCACTTCAAGAACTCTGTAGCACCGCCTACATACCTCGCTCTGCTAATCCTGTTACCAGTGGCTGCTG
CCAGTGGCGATAAGTCGTGTCTTACCGGGTTGGACTCAAGACGATAGTTACCGGATAAGGCGCAGCGGTC
GGGCTGAACGGGGGGTTCGTGCACACAGCCCAGCTTGGAGCGAACGACCTACACCGAACTGAGATACCTA
CAGCGTGAGCTATGAGAAAGCGCCACGCTTCCCGAAGGGAGAAAGGCGGACAGGTATCCGGTAAGCGGCA
GGGTCGGAACAGGAGAGCGCACGAGGGAGCTTCCAGGGGGAAACGCCTGGTATCTTTATAGTCCTGTCGG
GTTTCGCCACCTCTGACTTGAGCGTCGATTTTTGTGATGCTCGTCAGGGGGGCGGAGCCTATGGAAAAAC
GCCAGCAACGCGGCCTTTTTACGGTTCCTGGCCTTTTGCTGGCCTTTTGCTCACATGTTCTTTCCTGCGT
TATCCCCTGATTCTGTGGATAACCGTATTACCGCCTTTGAGTGAGCTGATACCGCTCGCCGCAGCCGAAC
GACCGAGCGCAGCGAGTCAGTGAGCGAGGAAGCGGAAGAGCGCCCAATACGCAAACCGCCTCTCCCCGCG
CGTTGGCCGATTCATTAATG
